>Addgene plasmid #144412 | TFORF2936 | addgene full sequence | sequence record 404419 | Addgene NGS Result
TTAATGTAGTCTTATGCAATACTCTTGTAGTCTTGCAACATGGTAACGATGAGTTAGCAACATGCCTTAC
AAGGAGAGAAAAAGCACCGTGCATGCCGATTGGTGGAAGTAAGGTGGTACGATCGTGCCTTATTAGGAAG
GCAACAGACGGGTCTGACATGGATTGGACGAACCACTGAATTGCCGCATTGCAGAGATATTGTATTTAAG
TGCCTAGCTCGATACATAAACGGGTCTCTCTGGTTAGACCAGATCTGAGCCTGGGAGCTCTCTGGCTAAC
TAGGGAACCCACTGCTTAAGCCTCAATAAAGCTTGCCTTGAGTGCTTCAAGTAGTGTGTGCCCGTCTGTT
GTGTGACTCTGGTAACTAGAGATCCCTCAGACCCTTTTAGTCAGTGTGGAAAATCTCTAGCAGTGGCGCC
CGAACAGGGACTTGAAAGCGAAAGGGAAACCAGAGGAGCTCTCTCGACGCAGGACTCGGCTTGCTGAAGC
GCGCACGGCAAGAGGCGAGGGGCGGCGACTGGTGAGTACGCCAAAAATTTTGACTAGCGGAGGCTAGAAG
GAGAGAGATGGGTGCGAGAGCGTCAGTATTAAGCGGGGGAGAATTAGATCGCGATGGGAAAAAATTCGGT
TAAGGCCAGGGGGAAAGAAAAAATATAAATTAAAACATATAGTATGGGCAAGCAGGGAGCTAGAACGATT
CGCAGTTAATCCTGGCCTGTTAGAAACATCAGAAGGCTGTAGACAAATACTGGGACAGCTACAACCATCC
CTTCAGACAGGATCAGAAGAACTTAGATCATTATATAATACAGTAGCAACCCTCTATTGTGTGCATCAAA
GGATAGAGATAAAAGACACCAAGGAAGCTTTAGACAAGATAGAGGAAGAGCAAAACAAAAGTAAGACCAC
CGCACAGCAAGCGGCCGCTGATCTTCAGACCTGGAGGAGGAGATATGAGGGACAATTGGAGAAGTGAATT
ATATAAATATAAAGTAGTAAAAATTGAACCATTAGGAGTAGCACCCACCAAGGCAAAGAGAAGAGTGGTG
CAGAGAGAAAAAAGAGCAGTGGGAATAGGAGCTTTGTTCCTTGGGTTCTTGGGAGCAGCAGGAAGCACTA
TGGGCGCAGCGTCAATGACGCTGACGGTACAGGCCAGACAATTATTGTCTGGTATAGTGCAGCAGCAGAA
CAATTTGCTGAGGGCTATTGAGGCGCAACAGCATCTGTTGCAACTCACAGTCTGGGGCATCAAGCAGCTC
CAGGCAAGAATCCTGGCTGTGGAAAGATACCTAAAGGATCAACAGCTCCTGGGGATTTGGGGTTGCTCTG
GAAAACTCATTTGCACCACTGCTGTGCCTTGGAATGCTAGTTGGAGTAATAAATCTCTGGAACAGATTTG
GAATCACACGACCTGGATGGAGTGGGACAGAGAAATTAACAATTACACAAGCTTAATACACTCCTTAATT
GAAGAATCGCAAAACCAGCAAGAAAAGAATGAACAAGAATTATTGGAATTAGATAAATGGGCAAGTTTGT
GGAATTGGTTTAACATAACAAATTGGCTGTGGTATATAAAATTATTCATAATGATAGTAGGAGGCTTGGT
AGGTTTAAGAATAGTTTTTGCTGTACTTTCTATAGTGAATAGAGTTAGGCAGGGATATTCACCATTATCG
TTTCAGACCCACCTCCCAACCCCGAGGGGACCCATGCATTGCATCTCAATTAGTCAGCAACCAGGTGTGG
AAAGTCCCCAGGCTCCCCAGCAGGCAGAAGTATGCAAAGCATGCGTCTCAATTAGTCAGCAACCATAGTC
CCGCCCCTAACTCCGCCCATCCCGCCCCTAACTCCGCCCAGTTCCGCCCATTCTCCGCCCCATGGCTGAC
TAATTTTTTTTATTTATGCAGAGGCCGAGGCCGCCTCGGCCTCTGAGCTATTCCAGAAGTAGTGAGGAGG
CTTTTTTGGAGGCCTAGGCTTTTGCAAAAAGCTTTCTAGAGGTACCACCGGAGCTTACCATGACCGAGTA
CAAGCCCACGGTGCGCCTCGCCACCCGCGACGACGTCCCCAGGGCCGTACGCACCCTCGCCGCCGCGTTC
GCCGACTACCCCGCCACGCGCCACACCGTCGATCCGGACCGCCACATCGAGCGGGTCACCGAGCTGCAAG
AACTCTTCCTCACGCGCGTCGGGCTCGACATCGGCAAGGTGTGGGTCGCGGACGACGGCGCCGCCGTGGC
GGTCTGGACCACGCCGGAGAGCGTCGAAGCGGGGGCGGTGTTCGCCGAGATCGGCCCGCGCATGGCCGAG
TTGAGCGGTTCCCGGCTGGCCGCGCAGCAACAGATGGAAGGCCTCCTGGCGCCGCACCGGCCCAAGGAGC
CCGCGTGGTTCCTGGCCACCGTCGGCGTCTCGCCCGACCACCAGGGCAAGGGTCTGGGCAGCGCCGTCGT
GCTCCCCGGAGTGGAGGCGGCCGAGCGCGCCGGGGTGCCCGCCTTCCTGGAGACCTCCGCGCCCCGCAAC
CTCCCCTTCTACGAGCGGCTCGGCTTCACCGTCACCGCCGACGTCGAGGTGCCCGAAGGACCGCGCACCT
GGTGCATGACCCGCAAGCCCGGTGCCAGTTAACGAATTCTAGATCTTGAGACAAATGGCAGTATTCATCC
ACAATTTTAAAAGAAAAGGGGGGATTGGGGGGTACAGTGCAGGGGAAAGAATAGTAGACATAATAGCAAC
AGACATACAAACTAAAGAATTACAAAAACAAATTACAAAAATTCAAAATTTTCGGGTTTATTACAGGGAC
AGCAGAGATCCACTTTGGCGCCGGCTCGAGGCCTGCAGGTGCAAAGATGGATAAAGTTTTAAACAGAGAG
GAATCTTTGCAGCTAATGGACCTTCTAGGTCTTGAAAGGAGTGGGAATTGGCTCCGGTGCCCGTCAGTGG
GCAGAGCGCACATCGCCCACAGTCCCCGAGAAGTTGGGGGGAGGGGTCGGCAATTGAACCGGTGCCTAGA
GAAGGTGGCGCGGGGTAAACTGGGAAAGTGATGTCGTGTACTGGCTCCGCCTTTTTCCCGAGGGTGGGGG
AGAACCGTATATAAGTGCAGTAGTCGCCGTGAACGTTCTTTTTCGCAACGGGTTTGCCGCCAGAACACAG
GTAAGTGCCGTGTGTGGTTCCCGCGGGCCTGGCCTCTTTACGGGTTATGGCCCTTGCGTGCCTTGAATTA
CTTCCACCTGGCTGCAGTACGTGATTCTTGATCCCGAGCTTCGGGTTGGAAGTGGGTGGGAGAGTTCGAG
GCCTTGCGCTTAAGGAGCCCCTTCGCCTCGTGCTTGAGTTGAGGCCTGGCCTGGGCGCTGGGGCCGCCGC
GTGCGAATCTGGTGGCACCTTCGCGCCTGTCTCGCTGCTTTCGATAAGTCTCTAGCCATTTAAAATTTTT
GATGACCTGCTGCGACGCTTTTTTTCTGGCAAGATAGTCTTGTAAATGCGGGCCAAGATCTGCACACTGG
TATTTCGGTTTTTGGGGCCGCGGGCGGCGACGGGGCCCGTGCGTCCCAGCGCACATGTTCGGCGAGGCGG
GGCCTGCGAGCGCGGCCACCGAGAATCGGACGGGGGTAGTCTCAAGCTGGCCGGCCTGCTCTGGTGCCTG
GCCTCGCGCCGCCGTGTATCGCCCCGCCCTGGGCGGCAAGGCTGGCCCGGTCGGCACCAGTTGCGTGAGC
GGAAAGATGGCCGCTTCCCGGCCCTGCTGCAGGGAGCTCAAAATGGAGGACGCGGCGCTCGGGAGAGCGG
GCGGGTGAGTCACCCACACAAAGGAAAAGGGCCTTTCCGTCCTCAGCCGTCGCTTCATGTGACTCCACGG
AGTACCGGGCGCCGTCCAGGCACCTCGATTAGTTCTCGAGCTTTTGGAGTACGTCGTCTTTAGGTTGGGG
GGAGGGGTTTTATGCGATGGAGTTTCCCCACACTGAGTGGGTGGAGACTGAAGTTAGGCCAGCTTGGCAC
TTGATGTAATTCTCCTTGGAATTTGCCCTTTTTGAGTTTGGATCTTGGTTCATTCTCAAGCCTCAGACAG
TGGTTCAAAGTTTTTTTCTTCCATTTCAGGTGTCGTGAGGCTAGCATCGATTGATCAACAAGTTTGTACA
AAAAAGTTGGCATGATGTTCTCGGGCTTCAACGCAGACTACGAGGCGTCATCCTCCCGCTGCAGCAGCGC
GTCCCCGGCCGGGGATAGCCTCTCTTACTACCACTCACCCGCAGACTCCTTCTCCAGCATGGGCTCGCCT
GTCAACGCGCAGGACTTCTGCACGGACCTGGCCGTCTCCAGTGCCAACTTCATTCCCACGGTCACTGCCA
TCTCGACCAGTCCGGACCTGCAGTGGCTGGTGCAGCCCGCCCTCGTCTCCTCTGTGGCCCCATCGCAGAC
CAGAGCCCCTCACCCTTTCGGAGTCCCCGCCCCCTCCGCTGGGGCTTACTCCAGGGCTGGCGTTGTGAAG
ACCATGACAGGAGGCCGAGCGCAGAGCATTGGCAGGAGGGGCAAGGTGGAACAGTTATCTCCAGAAGAAG
AAGAGAAAAGGAGAATCCGAAGGGAAAGGAATAAGATGGCTGCAGCCAAATGCCGCAACCGGAGGAGGGA
GCTGACTGATACACTCCAAGCGGAGACAGACCAACTAGAAGATGAGAAGTCTGCTTTGCAGACCGAGATT
GCCAACCTGCTGAAGGAGAAGGAAAAACTAGAGTTCATCCTGGCAGCTCACCGACCTGCCTGCAAGATCC
CTGATGACCTGGGCTTCCCAGAAGAGATGTCTGTGGCTTCCCTTGATCTGACTGGGGGCCTGCCAGAGGT
TGCCACCCCGGAGTCTGAGGAGGCCTTCACCCTGCCTCTCCTCAATGACCCTGAGCCCAAGCCCTCAGTG
GAACCTGTCAAGAGCATCAGCAGCATGGAGCTGAAGACCGAGCCCTTTGATGACTTCCTGTTCCCAGCAT
CATCCAGGCCCAGTGGCTCTGAGACAGCCCGCTCCGTGCCAGACATGGACCTATCTGGGTCCTTCTATGC
AGCAGACTGGGAGCCTCTGCACAGTGGCTCCCTGGGGATGGGGCCCATGGCCACAGAGCTGGAGCCCCTG
TGCACTCCGGTGGTCACCTGTACTCCCAGCTGCACTGCTTACACGTCTTCCTTCGTCTTCACCTACCCCG
AGGCTGACTCCTTCCCCAGCTGTGCAGCTGCCCACCGCAAGGGCAGCAGCAGCAATGAGCCTTCCTCTGA
CTCGCTCAGCTCACCCACGCTGCTGGCCCTGTGCCCAACTTTCTTGTACAAAGTGGTTGATATCGGTAAG
CCTATCCCTAACCCTCTCCTCGGTCTCGATTCTACGTAGTAATGAACTAGTCCGTAACTTGAAAGTATTT
CGATTTCTTGGCTTTATATATCTTGTGGAAAGGACGAATTGTCAATGGTTTGATCTCAGCAACGCGTTAA
GTCGACAATCAACCTCTGGATTACAAAATTTGTGAAAGATTGACTGGTATTCTTAACTATGTTGCTCCTT
TTACGCTATGTGGATACGCTGCTTTAATGCCTTTGTATCATGCTATTGCTTCCCGTATGGCTTTCATTTT
CTCCTCCTTGTATAAATCCTGGTTGCTGTCTCTTTATGAGGAGTTGTGGCCCGTTGTCAGGCAACGTGGC
GTGGTGTGCACTGTGTTTGCTGACGCAACCCCCACTGGTTGGGGCATTGCCACCACCTGTCAGCTCCTTT
CCGGGACTTTCGCTTTCCCCCTCCCTATTGCCACGGCGGAACTCATCGCCGCCTGCCTTGCCCGCTGCTG
GACAGGGGCTCGGCTGTTGGGCACTGACAATTCCGTGGTGTTGTCGGGGAAATCATCGTCCTTTCCTTGG
CTGCTCGCCTGTGTTGCCACCTGGATTCTGCGCGGGACGTCCTTCTGCTACGTCCCTTCGGCCCTCAATC
CAGCGGACCTTCCTTCCCGCGGCCTGCTGCCGGCTCTGCGGCCTCTTCCGCGTCTTCGCCTTCGCCCTCA
GACGAGTCGGATCTCCCTTTGGGCCGCCTCCCCGCGTCGACTTTAAGACCAATGACTTACAAGGCAGCTG
TAGATCTTAGCCACTTTTTAAAAGAAAAGGGGGGACTGGAAGGGCTAATTCACTCCCAACGAAGACAAGA
TCTGCTTTTTGCTTGTACTGGGTCTCTCTGGTTAGACCAGATCTGAGCCTGGGAGCTCTCTGGCTAACTA
GGGAACCCACTGCTTAAGCCTCAATAAAGCTTGCCTTGAGTGCTTCAAGTAGTGTGTGCCCGTCTGTTGT
GTGACTCTGGTAACTAGAGATCCCTCAGACCCTTTTAGTCAGTGTGGAAAATCTCTAGCAGTACGTATAG
TAGTTCATGTCATCTTATTATTCAGTATTTATAACTTGCAAAGAAATGAATATCAGAGAGTGAGAGGAAC
TTGTTTATTGCAGCTTATAATGGTTACAAATAAAGCAATAGCATCACAAATTTCACAAATAAAGCATTTT
TTTCACTGCATTCTAGTTGTGGTTTGTCCAAACTCATCAATGTATCTTATCATGTCTGGCTCTAGCTATC
CCGCCCCTAACTCCGCCCATCCCGCCCCTAACTCCGCCCAGTTCCGCCCATTCTCCGCCCCATGGCTGAC
TAATTTTTTTTATTTATGCAGAGGCCGAGGCCGCCTCGGCCTCTGAGCTATTCCAGAAGTAGTGAGGAGG
CTTTTTTGGAGGCCTAGGGACGTACCCAATTCGCCCTATAGTGAGTCGTATTACGCGCGCTCACTGGCCG
TCGTTTTACAACGTCGTGACTGGGAAAACCCTGGCGTTACCCAACTTAATCGCCTTGCAGCACATCCCCC
TTTCGCCAGCTGGCGTAATAGCGAAGAGGCCCGCACCGATCGCCCTTCCCAACAGTTGCGCAGCCTGAAT
GGCGAATGGG
[124 nt withheld, positions 6941-7064]
C
[91 nt withheld, positions 7066-7156]
A
[49 nt withheld, positions 7158-7206]
CCTTTGACGTTGGAGTCCACGTTCTTT
[37 nt withheld, positions 7234-7270]
ACCCTATCTCGGTCTATTCTTTTGATTTATAAGGGATTTTGCCGATTTCGGCCTATTGGTTAAAAAATGA
GCTGATTTAACAAAAATTTAACGCGAATTTTAACAAAATATTAACGCTTACAATTTAGGTGGCACTTTTC
GGGGAAATGTGCGCGGAACCCCTATTTGTTTATTTTTCTAAATACATTCAAATATGTATCCGCTCATGAG
ACAATAACCCTGATAAATGCTTCAATAATATTGAAAAAGGAAGAGTATGAGTATTCAACATTTCCGTGTC
GCCCTTATTCCCTTTTTTGCGGCATTTTGCCTTCCTGTTTTTGCTCACCCAGAAACGCTGGTGAAAGTAA
AAGATGCTGAAGATCAGTTGGGTGCACGAGTGGGTTACATCGAACTGGATCTCAACAGCGGTAAGATCCT
TGAGAGTTTTCGCCCCGAAGAACGTTTTCCAATGATGAGCACTTTTAAAGTTCTGCTATGTGGCGCGGTA
TTATCCCGTATTGACGCCGGGCAAGAGCAACTCGGTCGCCGCATACACTATTCTCAGAATGACTTGGTTG
AGTACTCACCAGTCACAGAAAAGCATCTTACGGATGGCATGACAGTAAGAGAATTATGCAGTGCTGCCAT
AACCATGAGTGATAACACTGCGGCCAACTTACTTCTGACAACGATCGGAGGACCGAAGGAGCTAACCGCT
TTTTTGCACAACATGGGGGATCATGTAACTCGCCTTGATCGTTGGGAACCGGAGCTGAATGAAGCCATAC
CAAACGACGAGCGTGACACCACGATGCCTGTAGCAATGGCAACAACGTTGCGCAAACTATTAACTGGCGA
ACTACTTACTCTAGCTTCCCGGCAACAATTAATAGACTGGATGGAGGCGGATAAAGTTGCAGGACCACTT
CTGCGCTCGGCCCTTCCGGCTGGCTGGTTTATTGCTGATAAATCTGGAGCCGGTGAGCGTGGGTCTCGCG
GTATCATTGCAGCACTGGGGCCAGATGGTAAGCCCTCCCGTATCGTAGTTATCTACACGACGGGGAGTCA
GGCAACTATGGATGAACGAAATAGACAGATCGCTGAGATAGGTGCCTCACTGATTAAGCATTGGTAACTG
TCAGACCAAGTTTACTCATATATACTTTAGATTGATTTAAAACTTCATTTTTAATTTAAAAGGATCTAGG
TGAAGATCCTTTTTGATAATCTCATGACCAAAATCCCTTAACGTGAGTTTTCGTTCCACTGAGCGTCAGA
CCCCGTAGAAAAGATCAAAGGATCTTCTTGAGATCCTTTTTTTCTGCGCGTAATCTGCTGCTTGCAAACA
AAAAAACCACCGCTACCAGCGGTGGTTTGTTTGCCGGATCAAGAGCTACCAACTCTTTTTCCGAAGGTAA
CTGGCTTCAGCAGAGCGCAGATACCAAATACTGTTCTTCTAGTGTAGCCGTAGTTAGGCCACCACTTCAA
GAACTCTGTAGCACCGCCTACATACCTCGCTCTGCTAATCCTGTTACCAGTGGCTGCTGCCAGTGGCGAT
AAGTCGTGTCTTACCGGGTTGGACTCAAGACGATAGTTACCGGATAAGGCGCAGCGGTCGGGCTGAACGG
GGGGTTCGTGCACACAGCCCAGCTTGGAGCGAACGACCTACACCGAACTGAGATACCTACAGCGTGAGCT
ATGAGAAAGCGCCACGCTTCCCGAAGGGAGAAAGGCGGACAGGTATCCGGTAAGCGGCAGGGTCGGAACA
GGAGAGCGCACGAGGGAGCTTCCAGGGGGAAACGCCTGGTATCTTTATAGTCCTGTCGGGTTTCGCCACC
TCTGACTTGAGCGTCGATTTTTGTGATGCTCGTCAGGGGGGCGGAGCCTATGGAAAAACGCCAGCAACGC
GGCCTTTTTACGGTTCCTGGCCTTTTGCTGGCCTTTTGCTCACATGTTCTTTCCTGCGTTATCCCCTGAT
TCTGTGGATAACCGTATTACCGCCTTTGAGTGAGCTGATACCGCTCGCCGCAGCCGAACGACCGAGCGCA
GCGAGTCAGTGAGCGAGGAAGCGGAAGAGCGCCCAATACGCAAACCGCCTCTCCCCGCGCGTTGGCCGAT
TCATTAATGCAGCTGGCACGACAGGTTTCCCGACTGGAAAGCGGGCAGTGAGCGCAACGCAATTAATGTG
AGTTAGCTCACTCATTAGGCACCCCAGGCTTTACACTTTATGCTTCCGGCTCGTATGTTGTGTGGAATTG
TGAGCGGATAACAATTTCACACAGGAAACAGCTATGACCATGATTACGCCAAGCGCGCAATTAACCCTCA
CTAAAGGGAACAAAAGCTGGAGCTGCAAGC
Features (pLannotate 1.2.2; 34 found; start..end, strand, type, name):
      5..231     +  promoter       RSV promoter: Rous sarcoma virus enhancer/promoter
    232..412     +  LTR            5' LTR (truncated): truncated 5' long terminal repeat (LTR) from HIV-1
    459..584     +  misc_feature   HIV-1 Ψ: packaging signal of human immunodeficiency virus type 1
    568..931     +  CDS            HIV-1 gag (fragment): gag protein from human immunodeficiency virus 1; gag
   1077..1310    +  misc_feature   RRE: The Rev response element (RRE) of HIV-1 allows for Rev-dependent mRNA export from the nucleus to the cytoplasm.
   1687..1713    +  CDS            Rev (fragment): human immunodeficiency virus 1 (HIV-1) Rev protein; rev; enhances nuclear export of unspliced and incompletely spliced viral mRNAs
   1720..1743    +  promoter       SV40 promoter (fragment): SV40 early promoter
   1744..1815    +  promoter       SV40 promoter (fragment): SV40 enhancer and early promoter
   1839..1974    +  rep_origin     SV40 ori: SV40 origin of replication
   2020..2616    +  CDS            PuroR (fragment): puromycin N-acetyltransferase; pac from Streptomyces; confers resistance to puromycin
   2665..2782    +  misc_feature   cPPT/CTS: central polypurine tract and central termination sequence of HIV-1
   2847..2913    +  CDS            small t antigen (fragment): SV40 (simian virus 40) small t antigen
   2920..4098    +  promoter       EF-1α promoter: strong constitutive promoter for human elongation factor EF-1α
   4119..4136    +  protein_bind   attB1 (fragment): mutant version of attB; core recombination site for the Gateway® BP reaction BP Clonase™
   4142..5281    +  CDS            FOS: FOS_HUMAN - Also known as G0S7. Experimental evidence at protein level: Swiss-Prot protein existence level 1. Nuclear phosphoprotein which forms a tight but non-covalently linked complex with the JUN/AP-1 transcription factor. In the heterodimer, FOS and JUN/AP-1 basic regions each seems to interact with symmetrical DNA half sites. On TGF-beta activation, forms a multimeric SMAD3/SMAD4/JUN/FOS complex at the AP1/SMAD-binding site to regulate TGF-beta-mediated signaling. Has a critical function in regulating the development of cells destined to form and maintain the skeleton. It is thought to h
   5284..5307    -  protein_bind   attB2: mutant version of attB; recombination site for the Gateway® BP reaction BP Clonase™
   5315..5356    +  CDS            V5 tag: epitope tag from simian virus 5
   5372..5425    +  promoter       U6 promoter (fragment): RNA polymerase III promoter for human U6 snRNA
   5467..6055    +  misc_feature   WPRE: woodchuck hepatitis virus posttranscriptional regulatory element
   6106..6125    +  misc_feature   cPPT/CTS (fragment): central polypurine tract and central termination sequence of HIV-1
   6127..6360    +  LTR            3' LTR (ΔU3): self-inactivating 3' long terminal repeat (LTR) from HIV-1
   6438..6559    +  polyA_signal   SV40 poly(A) signal: SV40 polyadenylation signal
   6599..6734    +  rep_origin     SV40 ori: SV40 origin of replication
   6755..6773    -  promoter       T7 promoter: promoter for bacteriophage T7 RNA polymerase
   6781..6936    +  CDS            lacZα (fragment): LacZα fragment of β-galactosidase; lacZ fragment
   6941..7369    +  rep_origin     f1 ori (sequence partly withheld): f1 bacteriophage origin of replication; arrow indicates direction of (+) strand synthesis
   7422..7526    +  promoter       AmpR promoter: bla
   7527..8387    +  CDS            AmpR: β-lactamase; bla; confers resistance to ampicillin, carbenicillin, and related antibiotics
   8558..9146    +  rep_origin     ori: high-copy-number ColE1/pMB1/pBR322/pUC origin of replication
   9329..9421    +  CDS            lacI (fragment): lac repressor; lacI; The lac repressor binds to the lac operator to inhibit transcription in E. coli. This inhibition can be relieved by adding lactose or isopropyl-β-D-thiogalactopyranoside (IPTG).
   9434..9455    +  protein_bind   CAP binding site: CAP binding activates transcription in the presence of cAMP. E. coli catabolite activator protein
   9470..9500    +  promoter       lac promoter: promoter for the E. coli lac operon
   9508..9524    +  protein_bind   lac operator: The lac repressor binds to the lac operator to inhibit transcription in E. coli. This inhibition can be relieved by adding lactose or isopropyl-β-D-thiogalactopyranoside (IPTG). lac repressor encoded by lacI
   9569..9587    +  promoter       T3 promoter: promoter for bacteriophage T3 RNA polymerase
