[The description below was written by a language model from this plasmid's Addgene catalogue record and pLannotate feature annotations shown in this document.]
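Description:
TFORF2936 is a lentiviral mammalian expression plasmid built on the pLX_TRC317 backbone and belongs to a barcoded transcription factor ORF collection. It carries the human FOS open reading frame (c-FOS, a component of the AP-1 transcription factor complex). In bacteria it is maintained through a high-copy ColE1/pUC-type origin and selected with ampicillin via the β-lactamase gene. An f1 origin and remnants of a lac/T3/T7 cloning region are also present in the backbone. The depositor warns that the plasmid can recombine, a known tendency of LTR-containing vectors.

The transfer cassette has a third-generation, self-inactivating layout. An RSV promoter drives a truncated HIV-1 5' LTR, followed by the Ψ packaging signal, a gag fragment, the RRE for Rev-dependent export, a cPPT/CTS, the WPRE to boost transcript expression, and a ΔU3 3' LTR with a downstream SV40 poly(A) signal. Two expression units sit within the provirus. An SV40 early promoter drives puromycin N-acetyltransferase for selecting transduced cells. Downstream, the strong constitutive EF-1α promoter drives FOS. The ORF was inserted by Gateway cloning and is flanked by attB1 and attB2 sites, with a V5 epitope tag fused at its C-terminus for detection.

According to the catalogue entry, each construct in the series carries a unique 24-bp barcode so that the transcription factor can be identified in pooled overexpression screens. The feature table does not annotate this barcode, so its position is not recorded here. The construct is intended for packaging into lentivirus and stable FOS overexpression, for example in screens of directed differentiation.
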