Addgene plasmid #144412: TFORF2936
Purpose: Lentiviral vector for overexpressing transcription factor ORFs with unique 24-bp barcodes. Barcodes facilitate identification of transcription factors in pooled screens.
Depositing lab: Feng Zhang. Depositing organization: Broad Institute. Publication: A transcription factor atlas of directed differentiation. Joung J, Ma S, Tay T, Geiger-Schuller KR, Kirchgatterer PC, Verdine VK, Guo B, Arias-Garcia MA, Allen WE, Singh A, Kuksenko O, Abudayyeh OO, Gootenberg JS, Fu Z, Macrae RK, Buenrostro JD, Regev A, Zhang F. Cell. 2023 Jan 5;186(1):209-229.e26. doi: 10.1016/j.cell.2022.11.026. PubMed 36608654.
Backbone
  Vector backbone: pLX_TRC317
  Backbone manufacturer: Broad Institute Genetic Perturbation Platform
  Backbone size w/o insert (bp): 8264
  Vector type: Mammalian Expression, Lentiviral
  Selectable markers: Puromycin
Growth in bacteria
  Bacterial resistance: Ampicillin, 100 μg/mL
  Growth temperature: 37°C
  Growth strain: NEB Stable
  Copy number: High Copy
Gene/Insert
  Gene/Insert name: FOS
  Species: H. sapiens (human)
  Insert size (bp): 1346
  Entrez Gene: FOS (a.k.a. AP-1, C-FOS, p55)
  Promoter: EF1a
  Tag / fusion protein: V5 (C terminal on insert)
  Cloning method: Gateway Cloning
  Sequencing primers: 5′ GGGTGGAGACTGAAGTTAGGCCAG; 3′ CACATAGCGTAAAAGGAGCAACATAG
Resource information
  A portion of this plasmid was derived from a plasmid made by: Broad Institute Genetic Perturbation Platform
Terms and licenses: Academic/Nonprofit Terms; Industry Terms: Not Available to Industry
Depositor comments: NM_005252.3 Please test multiple small colonies in case of plasmid recombination. To make this collection available in a timely manner, a portion of this collection was not fully sequenced by Addgene. If an Addgene verified full plasmid sequence is not available, please contact us prior to placing an order to request the full sequence.
How to cite: TFORF2936 was a gift from Feng Zhang (Addgene plasmid # 144412 ; http://n2t.net/addgene:144412 ; RRID:Addgene_144412)
