>Addgene plasmid #144412 | TFORF2936 | depositor partial sequence | sequence record 285351 | Insert
ATCGATTGATCAACAAGTTTGTACAAAAAAGTTGGCATGATGTTCTCGGGCTTCAACGCAGACTACGAGG
CGTCATCCTCCCGCTGCAGCAGCGCGTCCCCGGCCGGGGATAGCCTCTCTTACTACCACTCACCCGCAGA
CTCCTTCTCCAGCATGGGCTCGCCTGTCAACGCGCAGGACTTCTGCACGGACCTGGCCGTCTCCAGTGCC
AACTTCATTCCCACGGTCACTGCCATCTCGACCAGTCCGGACCTGCAGTGGCTGGTGCAGCCCGCCCTCG
TCTCCTCTGTGGCCCCATCGCAGACCAGAGCCCCTCACCCTTTCGGAGTCCCCGCCCCCTCCGCTGGGGC
TTACTCCAGGGCTGGCGTTGTGAAGACCATGACAGGAGGCCGAGCGCAGAGCATTGGCAGGAGGGGCAAG
GTGGAACAGTTATCTCCAGAAGAAGAAGAGAAAAGGAGAATCCGAAGGGAAAGGAATAAGATGGCTGCAG
CCAAATGCCGCAACCGGAGGAGGGAGCTGACTGATACACTCCAAGCGGAGACAGACCAACTAGAAGATGA
GAAGTCTGCTTTGCAGACCGAGATTGCCAACCTGCTGAAGGAGAAGGAAAAACTAGAGTTCATCCTGGCA
GCTCACCGACCTGCCTGCAAGATCCCTGATGACCTGGGCTTCCCAGAAGAGATGTCTGTGGCTTCCCTTG
ATCTGACTGGGGGCCTGCCAGAGGTTGCCACCCCGGAGTCTGAGGAGGCCTTCACCCTGCCTCTCCTCAA
TGACCCTGAGCCCAAGCCCTCAGTGGAACCTGTCAAGAGCATCAGCAGCATGGAGCTGAAGACCGAGCCC
TTTGATGACTTCCTGTTCCCAGCATCATCCAGGCCCAGTGGCTCTGAGACAGCCCGCTCCGTGCCAGACA
TGGACCTATCTGGGTCCTTCTATGCAGCAGACTGGGAGCCTCTGCACAGTGGCTCCCTGGGGATGGGGCC
CATGGCCACAGAGCTGGAGCCCCTGTGCACTCCGGTGGTCACCTGTACTCCCAGCTGCACTGCTTACACG
TCTTCCTTCGTCTTCACCTACCCCGAGGCTGACTCCTTCCCCAGCTGTGCAGCTGCCCACCGCAAGGGCA
GCAGCAGCAATGAGCCTTCCTCTGACTCGCTCAGCTCACCCACGCTGCTGGCCCTGTGCCCAACTTTCTT
GTACAAAGTGGTTGATATCGGTAAGCCTATCCCTAACCCTCTCCTCGGTCTCGATTCTACGTAGTAATGA
ACTAGTCCGTAACTTGAAAGTATTTCGATTTCTTGGCTTTATATATCTTGTGGAAAGGACGAATTGTCAA
TGGTTTGATCTCAGCA
