>Addgene plasmid #144412 | TFORF2936 | depositor partial sequence | sequence record 285352 | Barcode
ATTGTCAATGGTTTGATCTCAGCA
